>Addgene plasmid #176117 | SspB-iRFP-DHPH-ITSN1 | addgene full sequence | sequence record 346328 | Addgene NGS Result
TAGTTATTAATAGTAATCAATTACGGGGTCATTAGTTCATAGCCCATATATGGAGTTCCGCGTTACATAA
CTTACGGTAAATGGCCCGCCTGGCTGACCGCCCAACGACCCCCGCCCATTGACGTCAATAATGACGTATG
TTCCCATAGTAACGCCAATAGGGACTTTCCATTGACGTCAATGGGTGGAGTATTTACGGTAAACTGCCCA
CTTGGCAGTACATCAAGTGTATCATATGCCAAGTACGCCCCCTATTGACGTCAATGACGGTAAATGGCCC
GCCTGGCATTATGCCCAGTACATGACCTTATGGGACTTTCCTACTTGGCAGTACATCTACGTATTAGTCA
TCGCTATTACCATGGTGATGCGGTTTTGGCAGTACATCAATGGGCGTGGATAGCGGTTTGACTCACGGGG
ATTTCCAAGTCTCCACCCCATTGACGTCAATGGGAGTTTGTTTTGGCACCAAAATCAACGGGACTTTCCA
AAATGTCGTAACAACTCCGCCCCATTGACGCAAATGGGCGGTAGGCGTGTACGGTGGGAGGTCTATATAA
GCAGAGCTGGTTTAGTGAACCGTCAGATCCGCTAGCCACCATGAGCTCCCCGAAACGCCCTAAGCTGCTG
CGTGAATATTACGATTGGCTGGTTGATAACAGCTTTACCCCATATCTGGTGGTGGATGCCACATACCTGG
GCGTGAACGTGCCCGTGGAGTATGTGAAAGACGGTCAGATCGTGCTGAATCTGTCTGCAAGTGCGACCGG
CAACCTGCAACTGACAAATGATTTTATCCAGTTCAACGCCCGCTTTAAGGGCGTGTCTCGTGAACTGTAT
ATCCCGATGGGTGCCGCTCTGGCCATTTACGCTCGCGAGAACGGCGATGGTGTGATGTTCGAACCAGAAG
AAATCTATGACGAGCTGAATATTGGTAGTGGACCGGTCGCCACCATGGCGCGTAAGGTCGATCTCACCTC
CTGCGATCGCGAGCCGATCCACATCCCCGGCAGCATTCAGCCGTGCGGCTGCCTGCTAGCCTGCGACGCG
CAGGCGGTGCGGATCACGCGCATTACGGAAAATGCCGGCGCGTTCTTTGGACGCGAAACTCCGCGGGTCG
GTGAGCTACTCGCCGATTACTTCGGCGAGACCGAAGCCCATGCGCTGCGCAACGCACTGGCGCAGTCCTC
CGATCCAAAGCGACCGGCGCTGATCTTCGGTTGGCGCGACGGCCTGACCGGCCGCACCTTCGACATCTCA
CTGCATCGCCATGACGGTACATCGATCATCGAGTTCGAGCCTGCGGCGGCCGAACAGGCCGACAATCCGC
TGCGGCTGACGCGGCAGATCATCGCGCGCACCAAAGAACTGAAGTCGCTCGAAGAGATGGCCGCACGGGT
GCCGCGCTATCTGCAGGCGATGCTCGGCTATCACCGCGTGATGTTGTACCGCTTCGCGGACGACGGCTCC
GGGATGGTGATCGGCGAGGCGAAGCGCAGCGACCTCGAGAGCTTTCTCGGTCAGCACTTTCCGGCGTCGC
TGGTCCCGCAGCAGGCGCGGCTACTGTACTTGAAGAACGCGATCCGCGTGGTCTCGGATTCGCGCGGCAT
CAGCAGCCGGATCGTGCCCGAGCACGACGCCTCCGGCGCCGCGCTCGATCTGTCGTTCGCGCACCTGCGC
AGCATCTCGCCCTGCCATCTCGAATTTCTGCGGAACATGGGCGTCAGCGCCTCGATGTCGCTGTCGATCA
TCATTGACGGCACGCTATGGGGATTGATCATCTGTCATCATTACGAGCCGCGTGCCGTGCCGATGGCGCA
GCGCGTCGCGGCCGAAATGTTCGCCGACTTCTTATCGCTGCACTTCACCGCCGCCCACCACCAACGCGTG
TACAAGTCCGGACTCAGATCTGATATGTTGACCCCAACTGAAAGAAAGCGACAAGGATACATCCACGAGC
TCATTGTCACCGAGGAGAACTATGTGAATGACCTGCAGCTGGTCACAGAGATTTTTCAAAAACCCCTGAT
GGAGTCTGAGCTGCTGACAGAAAAAGAGGTTGCTATGATTTTTGTGAACTGGAAGGAGCTGATTATGTGT
AATATCAAACTACTAAAAGCGCTGAGAGTCCGCAAGAAGATGTCCGGGGAGAAGATGCCTGTGAAGATGA
TTGGAGACATCCTGAGCGCACAGCTGCCGCACATGCAGCCCTACATCCGCTTCTGCAGCCGCCAGCTCAA
CGGGGCTGCCCTGATCCAGCAGAAGACGGACGAGGCCCCAGACTTCAAGGAGTTCGTCAAAAGATTGGCA
ATGGATCCTCGGTGTAAAGGGATGCCACTCTCTAGTTTTATACTGAAGCCTATGCAACGGGTAACAAGAT
ACCCACTGATCATTAAAAATATCCTGGAAAACACCCCTGAAAACCACCCGGACCACAGCCACTTGAAGCA
CGCCCTGGAGAAGGCGGAAGAGCTCTGTTCCCAGGTGAACGAAGGGGTGCGGGAGAAGGAGAACTCTGAC
CGGCTGGAGTGGATCCAGGCCCACGTGCAGTGTGAAGGCCTGTCTGAGCAACTTGTGTTCAATTCAGTGA
CCAATTGCTTGGGGCCGCGCAAATTTCTGCACAGTGGGAAGCTCTACAAGGCCAAGAGCAACAAGGAGCT
GTATGGCTTCCTTTTCAACGACTTCCTCCTGCTGACTCAGATCACGAAGCCTTTGGGGTCTTCTGGCACC
GACAAAGTCTTCAGCCCCAAATCAAACCTGCAGTATAAAATGTATAAAACACCTATTTTCCTAAATGAGG
TTCTAGTAAAATTACCCACCGACCCTTCTGGAGACGAGCCCATCTTCCACATCTCCCACATTGACCGCGT
CTATACTCTCCGAGCAGAAAGCATAAATGAAAGGACTGCCTGGGTGCAGAAAATCAAAGCTGCTTCTGAA
CTCTACATAGAGACTGAGAAAAAGAAGTAAGAATTCTGCAGTCGACGGTACCGCGGGCCCGGGATCCACC
GGATCTAGATAACTGATCATAATCAGCCATACCACATTTGTAGAGGTTTTACTTGCTTTAAAAAACCTCC
CACACCTCCCCCTGAACCTGAAACATAAAATGAATGCAATTGTTGTTGTTAACTTGTTTATTGCAGCTTA
TAATGGTTACAAATAAAGCAATAGCATCACAAATTTCACAAATAAAGCATTTTTTTCACTGCATTCTAGT
TGTGGTTTGTCCAAACTCATCAATGTATCTTAAGGCGTAAATTGTAAGCGTTAATATTTTGTTAAAATTC
GCGTTAAATTTTTGTTAAATCAGCTCATTTTTTAACCAATAGGCCGAAATCGGCAAAATCCCTTATAAAT
CAAAAGAATAGACCGAGATAGGGT
[37 nt withheld, positions 3385-3421]
AAAGAACGTGGACTCCAACGTCAAAGG
[49 nt withheld, positions 3449-3497]
T
[91 nt withheld, positions 3499-3589]
G
[124 nt withheld, positions 3591-3714]
CAGGTGGCACTTTTCGGGGAAATGTGCGCGGAACCCCTATTTGTTTATTTTTCTAAATACATTCAAATAT
GTATCCGCTCATGAGACAATAACCCTGATAAATGCTTCAATAATATTGAAAAAGGAAGAGTCCTGAGGCG
GAAAGAACCAGCTGTGGAATGTGTGTCAGTTAGGGTGTGGAAAGTCCCCAGGCTCCCCAGCAGGCAGAAG
TATGCAAAGCATGCATCTCAATTAGTCAGCAACCAGGTGTGGAAAGTCCCCAGGCTCCCCAGCAGGCAGA
AGTATGCAAAGCATGCATCTCAATTAGTCAGCAACCATAGTCCCGCCCCTAACTCCGCCCATCCCGCCCC
TAACTCCGCCCAGTTCCGCCCATTCTCCGCCCCATGGCTGACTAATTTTTTTTATTTATGCAGAGGCCGA
GGCCGCCTCGGCCTCTGAGCTATTCCAGAAGTAGTGAGGAGGCTTTTTTGGAGGCCTAGGCTTTTGCAAA
GATCGATCAAGAGACAGGATGAGGATCGTTTCGCATGATTGAACAAGATGGATTGCACGCAGGTTCTCCG
GCCGCTTGGGTGGAGAGGCTATTCGGCTATGACTGGGCACAACAGACAATCGGCTGCTCTGATGCCGCCG
TGTTCCGGCTGTCAGCGCAGGGGCGCCCGGTTCTTTTTGTCAAGACCGACCTGTCCGGTGCCCTGAATGA
ACTGCAAGACGAGGCAGCGCGGCTATCGTGGCTGGCCACGACGGGCGTTCCTTGCGCAGCTGTGCTCGAC
GTTGTCACTGAAGCGGGAAGGGACTGGCTGCTATTGGGCGAAGTGCCGGGGCAGGATCTCCTGTCATCTC
ACCTTGCTCCTGCCGAGAAAGTATCCATCATGGCTGATGCAATGCGGCGGCTGCATACGCTTGATCCGGC
TACCTGCCCATTCGACCACCAAGCGAAACATCGCATCGAGCGAGCACGTACTCGGATGGAAGCCGGTCTT
GTCGATCAGGATGATCTGGACGAAGAGCATCAGGGGCTCGCGCCAGCCGAACTGTTCGCCAGGCTCAAGG
CGAGCATGCCCGACGGCGAGGATCTCGTCGTGACCCATGGCGATGCCTGCTTGCCGAATATCATGGTGGA
AAATGGCCGCTTTTCTGGATTCATCGACTGTGGCCGGCTGGGTGTGGCGGACCGCTATCAGGACATAGCG
TTGGCTACCCGTGATATTGCTGAAGAGCTTGGCGGCGAATGGGCTGACCGCTTCCTCGTGCTTTACGGTA
TCGCCGCTCCCGATTCGCAGCGCATCGCCTTCTATCGCCTTCTTGACGAGTTCTTCTGAGCGGGACTCTG
GGGTTCGAAATGACCGACCAAGCGACGCCCAACCTGCCATCACGAGATTTCGATTCCACCGCCGCCTTCT
ATGAAAGGTTGGGCTTCGGAATCGTTTTCCGGGACGCCGGCTGGATGATCCTCCAGCGCGGGGATCTCAT
GCTGGAGTTCTTCGCCCACCCTAGGGGGAGGCTAACTGAAACACGGAAGGAGACAATACCGGAAGGAACC
CGCGCTATGACGGCAATAAAAAGACAGAATAAAACGCACGGTGTTGGGTCGTTTGTTCATAAACGCGGGG
TTCGGTCCCAGGGCTGGCACTCTGTCGATACCCCACCGAGACCCCATTGGGGCCAATACGCCCGCGTTTC
TTCCTTTTCCCCACCCCACCCCCCAAGTTCGGGTGAAGGCCCAGGGCTCGCAGCCAACGTCGGGGCGGCA
GGCCCTGCCATAGCCTCAGGTTACTCATATATACTTTAGATTGATTTAAAACTTCATTTTTAATTTAAAA
GGATCTAGGTGAAGATCCTTTTTGATAATCTCATGACCAAAATCCCTTAACGTGAGTTTTCGTTCCACTG
AGCGTCAGACCCCGTAGAAAAGATCAAAGGATCTTCTTGAGATCCTTTTTTTCTGCGCGTAATCTGCTGC
TTGCAAACAAAAAAACCACCGCTACCAGCGGTGGTTTGTTTGCCGGATCAAGAGCTACCAACTCTTTTTC
CGAAGGTAACTGGCTTCAGCAGAGCGCAGATACCAAATACTGTTCTTCTAGTGTAGCCGTAGTTAGGCCA
CCACTTCAAGAACTCTGTAGCACCGCCTACATACCTCGCTCTGCTAATCCTGTTACCAGTGGCTGCTGCC
AGTGGCGATAAGTCGTGTCTTACCGGGTTGGACTCAAGACGATAGTTACCGGATAAGGCGCAGCGGTCGG
GCTGAACGGGGGGTTCGTGCACACAGCCCAGCTTGGAGCGAACGACCTACACCGAACTGAGATACCTACA
GCGTGAGCTATGAGAAAGCGCCACGCTTCCCGAAGGGAGAAAGGCGGACAGGTATCCGGTAAGCGGCAGG
GTCGGAACAGGAGAGCGCACGAGGGAGCTTCCAGGGGGAAACGCCTGGTATCTTTATAGTCCTGTCGGGT
TTCGCCACCTCTGACTTGAGCGTCGATTTTTGTGATGCTCGTCAGGGGGGCGGAGCCTATGGAAAAACGC
CAGCAACGCGGCCTTTTTACGGTTCCTGGCCTTTTGCTGGCCTTTTGCTCACATGTTCTTTCCTGCGTTA
TCCCCTGATTCTGTGGATAACCGTATTACCGCCATGCAT
Features (pLannotate 1.2.2; 15 found; start..end, strand, type, name):
     61..364     +  enhancer       CMV enhancer: human cytomegalovirus immediate early enhancer
    365..568     +  promoter       CMV promoter: human cytomegalovirus (CMV) immediate early promoter
    604..933     +  CDS            sspB (fragment): SSPB_HAEIN - Experimental evidence at protein level: Swiss-Prot protein existence level 1. Also stimulates degradation of the N-terminus of RseA (residues 1-108, alone or in complex with sigma-E) by ClpX-ClpP in a non-ssrA-mediated fashion. From Haemophilus influenzae (strain ATCC 51907 / DSM 11121 / KW20 / Rd).
    955..1887    +  CDS            iRFP670: iRFP670 is a basic (constitutively fluorescent) near ir fluorescent protein published in 2013, derived from Rhodopseudomonas palustris CGA009. It has low acid sensitivity. It requires the cofactor biliverdin for fluorescence.
   1912..3015    +  CDS            ITSN1 (fragment): ITSN1_HUMAN - Also known as ITSN From Homo sapiens (Human).
   3024..3108    +  CDS            large T antigen (fragment): large T antigen from SV40 (simian virus 40)
   3131..3252    +  polyA_signal   SV40 poly(A) signal: SV40 polyadenylation signal
   3286..3714    -  rep_origin     f1 ori (sequence partly withheld): f1 bacteriophage origin of replication; arrow indicates direction of (+) strand synthesis
   3741..3845    +  promoter       AmpR promoter: bla
   3847..4204    +  promoter       SV40 promoter: SV40 enhancer and early promoter
   4239..5033    +  CDS            NeoR/KanR: aminoglycoside phosphotransferase from Tn5; aph(3')-II (or nptII); confers resistance to neomycin, kanamycin, and G418 (Geneticin®)
   5054..5206    +  CDS            ble (fragment): BLE_KLEPN - Experimental evidence at protein level: Swiss-Prot protein existence level 1. Binding protein with a strong affinity to the bleomycin family of antibiotics. Binds to CL990; an antimitotic-antibiotic compound. From Klebsiella pneumoniae.
   5265..5312    +  polyA_signal   HSV TK poly(A) signal: herpes simplex virus thymidine kinase polyadenylation signal (Cole and Stacy, 1985)
   5403..5419    -  polyA_signal   bGH poly(A) signal (fragment): bovine growth hormone polyadenylation signal
   5641..6229    +  rep_origin     ori: high-copy-number ColE1/pMB1/pBR322/pUC origin of replication
