[The description below was written by a language model from this plasmid's Addgene catalogue record and pLannotate feature annotations shown in this document.]
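Description:
SspB-iRFP-DHPH-ITSN1 is a mammalian expression plasmid built on the Clontech pEGFP-C1 backbone, in which the original fluorescent protein position is occupied by a three-part fusion. It is propagated in E. coli at high copy from a ColE1/pUC-type origin and selected with kanamycin. The NeoR/KanR aminoglycoside phosphotransferase gene is preceded by both a bacterial (bla) promoter and the SV40 early promoter and followed by an HSV TK polyadenylation signal, so the same marker can also support G418 selection in mammalian cells. An f1 origin is also present. The short ble, bGH poly(A) and SV40 large T antigen fragments in the annotation appear to be small backbone remnants or partial matches rather than functional elements.

The payload is a single open reading frame driven by the CMV immediate early enhancer and promoter and terminated by the SV40 poly(A) signal. It begins with an SspB fragment, the binding partner of the light-switchable iLID module. This is followed by the near-infrared fluorescent protein iRFP670, which needs biliverdin as a cofactor, and then by a fragment of human intersectin-1 (ITSN1). According to the construct name, this fragment corresponds to the DH-PH guanine nucleotide exchange factor region.

The construct's stated purpose is heterodimerization with iLID and activation of Cdc42. In such systems, co-expression with an anchored iLID partner lets illumination recruit the SspB-tagged GEF domain, reversibly switching on the GTPase at chosen locations, while the far-red tag allows the recruited component to be imaged. The associated work describes an optogenetic Rho GTPase toolbox applied to control of vascular endothelial barrier strength. The record does not specify the cloning sites used.
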