Addgene plasmid #176117: SspB-iRFP-DHPH-ITSN1
Purpose: Heterodimerization with iLID, Cdc42 activation
Depositing lab: Dorus Gadella. Publication: Opto-RhoGEFs, an optimized optogenetic toolbox to reversibly control Rho GTPase activity on a global to subcellular scale, enabling precise control over vascular endothelial barrier strength. Mahlandt EK, Palacios Martinez S, Arts JJG, Tol S, van Buul JD, Goedhart J. Elife. 2023 Jul 14;12:RP84364. doi: 10.7554/eLife.84364. PubMed 37449837.
Backbone
  Vector backbone: pEGFP-C1
  Backbone manufacturer: Clontech
  Vector type: Mammalian Expression
Growth in bacteria
  Bacterial resistance: Kanamycin, 50 μg/mL
  Growth temperature: 37°C
  Growth strain: DH5alpha
  Copy number: High Copy
Gene/Insert
  Gene/Insert name: ITSN1
  Species: H. sapiens (human)
  Entrez Gene: ITSN1 (a.k.a. ITSN, SH3D1A, SH3P17)
  Cloning method: Restriction Enzyme; 5′ cloning site Unknown (unknown if destroyed)
Terms and licenses: Academic/Nonprofit Terms; Industry Terms: Not Available to Industry
Depositor comments: Please visit https://doi.org/10.1101/2022.10.17.512253 for bioRxiv preprint.
How to cite: SspB-iRFP-DHPH-ITSN1 was a gift from Dorus Gadella (Addgene plasmid # 176117 ; http://n2t.net/addgene:176117 ; RRID:Addgene_176117)
